Addgene plasmid #99806: pHI-Smp_003790
Purpose: Expresses S. mansoni hypothetical protein Smp_003790
Depositing lab: Phillip Newmark.
Backbone
  Vector backbone: pJC53.2
  Vector type: Bacterial Expression
Growth in bacteria
  Bacterial resistance: Kanamycin, 50 μg/mL
  Growth temperature: 37°C
  Growth strain: DH5alpha
  Copy number: Unknown
Gene/Insert
  Gene/Insert name: hypothetical protein
  Cloning method: Restriction Enzyme; 5′ cloning site unknown (unknown if destroyed); 3′ cloning site unknown (unknown if destroyed)
Terms and licenses: Academic/Nonprofit Terms; Industry Terms: Not Available to Industry
Depositor comments: Addgene Note: These plasmids were generated for in vitro transcription and may not be suitable for overexpression studies. The inserts were amplified from cDNA and may differ from NCBI reference sequences.
How to cite: pHI-Smp_003790 was a gift from Phillip Newmark (Addgene plasmid # 99806)
