[The description below was written by a language model from this plasmid's Addgene catalogue record and pLannotate feature annotations shown in this document.]
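Description:
pHI-Smp_003790 is a small (about 3.8 kb) bacterial plasmid built on the pJC53.2 backbone that carries a cDNA-derived fragment of the Schistosoma mansoni gene Smp_003790, annotated only as a hypothetical protein. Although it is catalogued as a bacterial expression vector, the repository notes that plasmids in this series were made as in vitro transcription templates and may not be suitable for protein overexpression. It also notes that the insert was amplified from cDNA and may differ from the reference sequence. The plasmid replicates in E. coli from a high-copy ColE1/pUC-type origin. The record lists kanamycin as the selection, consistent with the annotated neo/nptII gene. An AmpR β-lactamase coding sequence is also detected, preceded by only a fragment of its promoter. Short fragments of a Tn5 transposase gene and an M13 origin appear to be backbone remnants.

The insert itself is not annotated in the feature table, but it presumably lies in the roughly 600 bp unannotated interval between two convergent sets of phage promoters. A T7 and a T3 promoter face inward on one side, and an SP6 and a T7 promoter face inward on the other. T7 terminators sit outside each promoter pair, positioned to stop transcripts that have crossed the insert from the opposite side. With this arrangement, T3 or SP6 polymerase can produce single-stranded sense or antisense transcripts, such as riboprobes for in situ hybridization. T7 polymerase can transcribe both strands to yield double-stranded RNA for RNA interference. The record does not state the cloning sites, the insert orientation or the specific experiments intended.
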