Features (pLannotate 1.2.2; 12 found; start..end, strand, type, name):
      1..48      -  terminator     T7 terminator: transcription terminator for bacteriophage T7 RNA polymerase
     62..80      +  promoter       T7 promoter: promoter for bacteriophage T7 RNA polymerase
     84..102     +  promoter       T3 promoter: promoter for bacteriophage T3 RNA polymerase
    716..734     -  promoter       SP6 promoter: promoter for bacteriophage SP6 RNA polymerase
    738..756     -  promoter       T7 promoter: promoter for bacteriophage T7 RNA polymerase
    770..817     +  terminator     T7 terminator: transcription terminator for bacteriophage T7 RNA polymerase
   1000..1588    -  rep_origin     ori: high-copy-number ColE1/pMB1/pBR322/pUC origin of replication
   1759..2619    -  CDS            AmpR: β-lactamase; bla; confers resistance to ampicillin, carbenicillin, and related antibiotics
   2620..2636    -  promoter       AmpR promoter (fragment): bla
   2640..3431    -  CDS            neo: KKA2_KLEPN - Also known as kan, nptII. Experimental evidence at protein level: Swiss-Prot protein existence level 1. Resistance to kanamycin, neomycin, paromomycin, ribostamycin, butirosin and gentamicin B. From Klebsiella pneumoniae.
   3463..3762    -  CDS            tnpA (fragment): TN5P_ECOLX - Also known as tnp. Experimental evidence at protein level: Swiss-Prot protein existence level 1. Mediates transposition of transposon Tn5 by a 'cut and paste' mechanism. First, the monomeric transposase binds the 19 bp inverted DNA repeats flanking the transposon. Then, dimerization of the DNA- bound transposase creates a synaptic DNA complex. After nicking of the first DNA strand, excision of the transposon proceeds through a series of intermediates. The transposase then mediates the insertion of the transposon at a new site by strand transfer. The activity of the wild- type tran
   3765..3831    -  rep_origin     M13 ori (fragment): M13 bacteriophage origin of replication; arrow indicates direction of (+) strand synthesis
>Addgene plasmid #99806 | pHI-Smp_003790 | addgene full sequence | sequence record 194850 | Addgene NGS Result
CAAAAAACCCCTCAAGACCCGTTTAGAGGCCCCAAGGGGTTATGCTAGGCGCGCCGGATCCTAATACGAC
TCACTATAGGGAGAATTAACCCTCACTAAAGGGAGACCTTTGGTACATCCATTCCCCTTCTCTTCATCAT
CATTCCCAATGTACAAATCTTTTCACCATGGTTTACAATTCTATCTACCCTTTATCTCAAATGAATTTAA
TTGGCGTTATGAATCTGGTGTAATTAGTCATCAAATTTCCTTATTACGTAATCAATTCAATTTTAATAAG
AATTTTCATTTACAAATTTTTGGTTATACAGCAAAATTAAACATTGAAAATAATCAATTTTTAGAAAATT
ATTGTCAAAATATTTTATTCGATGAAAAACAAATCACAGAAAATGGTTTAATACAATCTTATGGTATGGA
ACGTGAAATCTTCTTGTCAGAGAATCATTTCTTACGTAATAAAAATTGTTCATATATTATTCAACTGAAA
GGTGACGGTCAGTCACGTGACTCGGTTACACTTCAATCTTTTATGCAGAAAAATATTCTTCAAGATAATG
ATATATGCATGAATAGTGAGAAAAGATTTCAATTTATGAATCCATGGGAATGTTATACAATGGGAGTTTT
TGGTACACAAAATATTACAATCAGGCATAATAGCTTTGAGAATCGTAAGTCTATCTCAGTCAACAATCAC
CCATGCAAGGTCACTTCTATAGTGTCACCTAAATCTCCCTATAGTGAGTCGTATTAGGATCCGGCGCGCC
TAGCATAACCCCTTGGGGCCTCTAAACGGGTCTTGAGGGGTTTTTTGACGCGTGCTTCCTCGCTCACTGA
CTCGCTGCGCTCGGTCGTTCGGCTGCGGCGAGCGGTATCAGCTCACTCAAAGGCGGTAATACGGTTATCC
ACAGAATCAGGGGATAACGCAGGAAAGAACATGTGAGCAAAAGGCCAGCAAAAGGCCAGGAACCGTAAAA
AGGCCGCGTTGCTGGCGTTTTTCCATAGGCTCCGCCCCCCTGACGAGCATCACAAAAATCGACGCTCAAG
TCAGAGGTGGCGAAACCCGACAGGACTATAAAGATACCAGGCGTTTCCCCCTGGAAGCTCCCTCGTGCGC
TCTCCTGTTCCGACCCTGCCGCTTACCGGATACCTGTCCGCCTTTCTCCCTTCGGGAAGCGTGGCGCTTT
CTCATAGCTCACGCTGTAGGTATCTCAGTTCGGTGTAGGTCGTTCGCTCCAAGCTGGGCTGTGTGCACGA
ACCCCCCGTTCAGCCCGACCGCTGCGCCTTATCCGGTAACTATCGTCTTGAGTCCAACCCGGTAAGACAC
GACTTATCGCCACTGGCAGCAGCCACTGGTAACAGGATTAGCAGAGCGAGGTATGTAGGCGGTGCTACAG
AGTTCTTGAAGTGGTGGCCTAACTACGGCTACACTAGAAGAACAGTATTTGGTATCTGCGCTCTGCTGAA
GCCAGTTACCTTCGGAAAAAGAGTTGGTAGCTCTTGATCCGGCAAACAAACCACCGCTGGTAGCGGTGGT
TTTTTTGTTTGCAAGCAGCAGATTACGCGCAGAAAAAAAGGATCTCAAGAAGATCCTTTGATCTTTTCTA
CGGGGTCTGACGCTCAGTGGAACGAAAACTCACGTTAAGGGATTTTGGTCATGAGATTATCAAAAAGGAT
CTTCACCTAGATCCTTTTAAATTAAAAATGAAGTTTTAAATCAATCTAAAGTATATATGAGTAAACTTGG
TCTGACAGTTACCAATGCTTAATCAGTGAGGCACCTATCTCAGCGATCTGTCTATTTCGTTCATCCATAG
TTGCCTGGCTCCCCGTCGTGTAGATAACTACGATACGGGAGGGCTTACCATCTGGCCCCAGTGCTGCAAT
GATACCGCGAGACCCACGCTCACCGGCTCCAGATTTATCAGCAATAAACCAGCCAGCCGGAAGGGCCGAG
CGCAGAAGTGGTCCTGCAACTTTATCCGCCTCCATCCAGTCTATTAATTGTTGCCGGGAAGCTAGAGTAA
GTAGTTCGCCAGTTAATAGTTTGCGCAACGTTGTTGCCATTGCTACAGGCATCGTGGTGTCACGCTCGTC
GTTTGGTATGGCTTCATTCAGCTCCGGTTCCCAACGATCAAGGCGAGTTACATGATCCCCCATGTTGTGC
AAAAAAGCGGTTAGCTCCTTCGGTCCTCCGATCGTTGTCAGAAGTAAGTTGGCCGCAGTGTTATCACTCA
TGGTTATGGCAGCACTGCATAATTCTCTTACTGTCATGCCATCCGTAAGATGCTTTTCTGTGACTGGTGA
GTACTCAACCAAGTCATTCTGAGAATAGTGTATGCGGCGACCGAGTTGCTCTTGCCCGGCGTCAATACGG
GATAATACCGCGCCACATAGCAGAACTTTAAAAGTGCTCATCATTGGAAAACGTTCTTCGGGGCGAAAAC
TCTCAAGGATCTTACCGCTGTTGAGATCCAGTTCGATGTAACCCACTCGTGCACCCAACTGATCTTCAGC
ATCTTTTACTTTCACCAGCGTTTCTGGGTGAGCAAAAACAGGAAGGCAAAATGCCGCAAAAAAGGGAATA
AGGGCGACACGGAAATGTTGAATACTCATACTCTTCCTTTTTCAATTCAGAAGAACTCGTCAAGAAGGCG
ATAGAAGGCGATGCGCTGCGAATCGGGAGCGGCGATACCGTAAAGCACGAGGAAGCGGTCAGCCCATTCG
CCGCCAAGCTCTTCAGCAATATCACGGGTAGCCAACGCTATGTCCTGATAGCGGTCCGCCACACCCAGCC
GGCCACAGTCGATGAATCCAGAAAAGCGGCCATTTTCCACCATGATATTCGGCAAGCAGGCATCGCCATG
GGTCACGACGAGATCCTCGCCGTCGGGCATGCGCGCCTTGAGCCTGGCGAACAGTTCGGCTGGCGCGAGC
CCCTGATGCTCTTCGTCCAGATCATCCTGATCGACAAGACCGGCTTCCATCCGAGTACGTGCTCGCTCGA
TGCGATGTTTCGCTTGGTGGTCGAATGGGCAGGTAGCCGGATCAAGCGTATGCAGCCGCCGCATTGCATC
AGCCATGATGGATACTTTCTCGGCAGGAGCAAGGTGGGATGACAGGAGATCCTGCCCCGGCACTTCGCCC
AATAGCAGCCAGTCCCTTCCCGCTTCAGTGACAACGTCGAGCACAGCTGCGCAAGGAACGCCCGTCGTGG
CCAGCCACGATAGCCGCGCTGCCTCGTCCTGCAGTTCATTCAGGGCACCGGACAGGTCGGTCTTGACAAA
AAGAACCGGGCGCCCCTGCGCTGACAGCCGGAACACGGCGGCATCAGAGCAGCCGATTGTCTGTTGTGCC
CAGTCATAGCCGAATAGCCTCTCCACCCAAGCGGCCGGAGAACCTGCGTGCAATCCATCTTGTTCAATCA
TGCGAAACGATCCTCATCCTGTCTCTTGATCAGATCTTGATCCCCTGCGCCATCAGATCATTGGCGGCAA
GAAAGCCATCCAGTTTACTTTGCAGGGCTTCCCAACCTTACCAGAGGGCGCCCCAGCTGGCAATTCCGGT
TCGCTTGCTGTCCATAAAACCGCCCAGTCTAGCTATCGCCATGTAAGCCCACTGCAAGCTACCTGCTTTC
TCTTTGCGCTTGCGTTTTCCCTTGTCCAGATAGCCCAGTAGCTGACATTCATCCGGGGTCAGCACCGTTT
CTGCGGACTGGCTTTCTACGTGTTCCGCTTCCTTTAGCAGCCCTTGCGCCCTGAATTTTGTTAAAATTCG
CGTTAAATTTTTGTTAAATCAGCTCATTTTTTAACCAATAGGCCGAAATCGACGCGT
